>Addgene plasmid #183571 | pKDR-EF1a.4 | addgene full sequence | sequence record 365376 | Addgene NGS Result
GGTCGACATTGATTATTGACTAGATCATCGCGTGAGGCTCCGGTGCCCGTCAGTGGGCAGAGCGCACATC
GCCCACAGTCCCCGAGAAGTTGGGGGGAGGGGTCGGCAATTGAAGCGGTGCCTAGAGAAGGTGGCGCGGG
GTAAACTGGGAAAGTGATGTCGTGTACTGGCTCCGCCTTTTTCCCGAGGGTGGGGGAGAACCGTATATAA
GTGCAGTAGTCGCCGTGAACGTTCTTTTTCGCAACGGGTTTGCCGCCAGAACACAGGTAAGTGCCGTGTG
TGGTTCCCGCGGGCCTGGCCTCTTTACGGGTTATGGCCCTTGCGTGCCTTGAATTACTTCCACGCCCCTG
GCTGCAGTACGTGATTCTTGATCCCGAGCTTCGGGTTGGAAGTGGGTGGGAGAGTTCGAGGCCTTGCGCT
TAAGGAGCCCCTTCGCCTCGTGCTTGAGTTGAGGCCTGGCCTGGGCGCTGGGGCCGCCGCGTGCGAATCT
GGTGGCACCTTCGCGCCTGTCTCGCTGCTTTCGATAAGTCTCTAGCCATTTAAAATTTTTGATGACCTGC
TGCGACGCTTTTTTTCTGGCAAGATAGTCTTGTAAATGCGGGCCAAGATCTGCACACTGGTATTTCGGTT
TTTGGGGCCGCGGGCGGCGACGGGGCCCGTGCGTCCCAGCGCACATGTTCGGCGAGGCGGGGCCTGCGAG
CGCGGCCACCGAGAATCGGACGGGGGTAGTCTCAAGCTGGCCGGCCTGCTCTGGTGCCTGGCCTCGCGCC
GCCGTGTATCGCCCCGCCCTGGGCGGCAAGGCTGGCCCGGTCGGCACCAGTTGCGTGAGCGGAAAGATGG
CCGCTTCCCGGCCCTGCTGCAGGGAGCTCAAAATGGAGGACGCGGCGCTCGGGAGAGCGGGCGGGTGAGT
CACCCACACAAAGGAAAAGGGCCTTTCCGTCCTCAGCCGTCGCTTCATGTGACTCCACGGAGTACCGGGC
GCCGTCCAGGCACCTCGATTAGTTCTGCAGCTTTTGGAGTACGTCGTCTTTAGGTTGGGGGGAGGGGTTT
TATGCGATGGAGTTTCCCCACACTGAGTGGGTGGAGACTGAAGTTAGGCCAGCTTGGCACTTGATGTAAT
TCTCCTTGGAATTTGCCCTTTTTGAGTTTGGATCTTGGTTCATTCTCAAGCCTCAGACAGTGGTTCAAAG
TTTTTTTCTTCCATTTCAGGTGTCGTGAGGACCGGTCGGCCGCAGCCCTATACTGGGCTGCGGCCGCCAC
CATGGTGAGCAAGGGCGAGGAGCTGTTCACCGGGGTGGTGCCCATCCTGGTCGAGCTGGACGGCGACGTA
AACGGCCACAAGTTCAGCGTCCGCGGCGAGGGCGAGGGCGATGCCACCAACGGCAAGCTGACCCTGAAGT
TCATCTGCACCACCGGCAAGCTGCCCGTGCCCTGGCCCACCCTCGTGACCACCTTCGGCTACGGCGTGGC
CTGCTTCAGCCGCTACCCCGACCACATGAAGCAGCACGACTTCTTCAAGTCCGCCATGCCCGAAGGCTAC
GTCCAGGAGCGCACCATCTCTTTCAAGGACGACGGTACCTACAAGACCCGCGCCGAGGTGAAGTTCGAGG
GCGACACCCTGGTGAACCGCATCGAGCTGAAGGGCATCGACTTCAAGGAGGACGGCAACATCCTGGGGCA
CAAGCTGGAGTACAACTTCAACAGCCACTACGTCTATATCACGGCCGACAAGCAGAAGAACTGCATCAAG
GCTAACTTCAAGATCCGCCACAACGTTGAGGACGGCAGCGTGCAGCTCGCCGACCACTACCAGCAGAACA
CCCCCATCGGCGACGGCCCCGTGCTGCTGCCCGACAACCACTACCTGAGCCATCAGTCCAAGCTGAGCAA
AGACCCCAACGAGAAGCGCGATCACATGGTCCTGCTGGAGTTCGTGACCGCCGCCGGGATTACACATGGC
ATGGACGAGCTGTACAAGTAGCCTGCAGGGTCACCTAAATAATTCCGCCCCCCCCTCTCCCTCCCCCCCC
CCTAACGTTACTGGCCGAAGCCGCTTGGAATAAGGCCGGTGTGCGTTTGTCTATATGTTATTTTCCACCA
TATTGCCGTCTTTTGGCAATGTGAGGGCCCGGAAACCTGGCCCTGTCTTCTTGACGAGCATTCCTAGGGG
TCTTTCCCCTCTCGCCAAAGGAATGCAAGGTCTGTTGAATGTCGTGAAGGAAGCAGTTCCTCTGGAAGCT
TCTTGAAGACAAACAACGTCTGTAGCGACCCTTTGCAGGCAGCGGAACCCCCCACCTGGCGACAGGTGCC
TCTGCGGCCAAAAGCCACGTGTATAAGATACACCTGCAAAGGCGGCACAACCCCAGTGCCACGTTGTGAG
TTGGATAGTTGTGGAAAGAGTCAAATGGCTCTCCTCAAGCGTATTCAACAAGGGGCTGAAGGATGCCCAG
AAGGTACCCCATTGTATGGGATCTGATCTGGGGCCTCGGTGCACATGCTTTACATGTGTTTAGTCGAGGT
TAAAAAAACGTCTAGGCCCCCCGAACCACGGGGACGTGGTTTTCCTTTGAAAAACACGATGATAATATGG
CCACAACCATGGGCTGCACCGTGAGCGCCGAGGACAAGGCGGCGGCCGAGCGCGGCTCTGGTTCCGGCAC
TAGTGTGAGTAAAGGAGAGGCCGTTATAAAAGAGTTCATGCGGTTCAAGGTACACATGGAGGGATCAATG
AACGGACACGAGTTCGAAATCGAAGGGGAAGGAGAGGGCAGGCCCTATGAGGGTACTCAGACCGCCAAAC
TCAAAGTGACAAAGGGAGGCCCTTTGCCTTTCTCTTGGGACATCTTGTCACCACAATTTATGTATGGCTC
CCGAGCATTTATAAAACACCCAGCAGACATACCCGATTACTACAAGCAGTCTTTCCCAGAAGGTTTTAAA
TGGGAAAGGGTCATGAACTTTGAGGATGGTGGTGCTGTGACGGTGACGCAGGATACTTCTTTGGAGGACG
GAACACTCATCTACAAGGTAAAGCTCAGGGGCACGAACTTCCCGCCGGACGGACCAGTCATGCAGAAAAA
GACTATGGGATGGGAGGCTTCCACCGAACGGTTGTATCCCGAGGACGGTGTTTTGAAGGGAGATATAAAA
ATGGCTCTTCGGCTGAAAGATGGAGGCAGATACTTGGCAGATTTTAAGACCACGTATAAGGCAAAAAAAC
CAGTGCAAATGCCGGGAGCATATAACGTTGACCGCAAACTGGACATCACCTCACATAACGAGGATTATAC
AGTAGTAGAACAGTACGAAAGAAGCGAAGGGAGGCACAGCACCGGGGGTATGGATGAGCTGTATAAGTGA
TAGGCATGCTGTTTGAATGAGGCTTCAGTACTTTACAGAATCGTTGCCTGCACATCTTGGAAACACTTGC
TGGGATTACTTCGACTTCTTAACCCAACAGAAGGCTCGAGAAGGTATATTGCTGTTGACAGTGAGCGCAC
TCTTTCTAGGAGGTTGTGATAGTGAAGCCACAGATGTATCACAACCTCCTAGAAAGAGTATGCCTACTGC
CTCGGACTTCAAGGGGCTAGAATTCGAGCAATTATCTTGTTTACTAAAACTGAATACCTTGCTATCTCTT
TGATACATTTTTACAAAGCTGAATTAAAATGGTATAAATTAAATCACTTTTTTCAATTGACGCGTGATCT
AATTCTACCGGGTAGGGGAGGCGCTTTTCCCAAGGCAGTCTGGAGCATGGCCGCACTCCTCAGGTGCAGG
CTGCCTATCAGAAGGTGGTGGCTGGTGTGGCCAATGCCCTGGCTCACAAATACCACTGAGATCTTTTTCC
CTCTGCCAAAAATTATGGGGACATCATGAAGCCCCTTGAGCATCTGACTTCTGGCTAATAAAGGAAATTT
ATTTTCATTGCAATAGTGTGTTGGAATTTTTTGTGTCTCTCACTCGGAAGGACATATGGGAGGGCAAATC
ATTTAAAACATCAGAATGAGTATTTGGTTTAGAGTTTGGCAACATATGCCCATATGCTGGCTGCCATGAA
CAAAGGTTGGCTATAAAGAGGTCATCAGTATATGAAACAGCCCCCTGCTGTCCATTCCTTATTCCATAGA
AAAGCCTTGACTTGAGGTTAGATTTTTTTTATATTTTGTTTTGTGTTATTTTTTTCTTTAACATCCCTAA
AATTTTCCTTACATGTTTTACTAGCCAGATTTTTCCTCCTCTCCTGACTACTCCCAGTCATAGCTGTCCC
TCTTCTCTTATGGAGATCCCTCGACCTGCAGCCCAAGCTTGGCGTAATCATGGTCATAGCTGTTTCCTGT
GTGAAATTGTTATCCGCTCACAATTCCACACAACATACGAGCCGGAAGCATAAAGTGTAAAGCCTGGGGT
GCCTAATGAGTGAGCTAACTCACATTAATTGCGTTGCGCTCACTGCCCGCTTTCCAGTCGGGAAACCTGT
CGTGCCAGCGGATCCGCATCTCAATTAGTCAGCAACCATAGTCCCGCCCCTAACTCCGCCCATCCCGCCC
CTAACTCCGCCCAGTTCCGCCCATTCTCCGCCCCATGGCTGACTAATTTTTTTTATTTATGCAGAGGCCG
AGGCCGCCTCGGCCTCTGAGCTATTCCAGAAGTAGTGAGGAGGCTTTTTTGGAGGCCTAGGCTTTTGCAA
AAAGCTAACTTGTTTATTGCAGCTTATAATGGTTACAAATAAAGCAATAGCATCACAAATTTCACAAATA
AAGCATTTTTTTCACTGCATTCTAGTTGTGGTTTGTCCAAACTCATCAATGTATCTTATCATGTCTGGAT
CCGCTGCATTAATGAATCGGCCAACGCGCGGGGAGAGGCGGTTTGCGTATTGGGCGCTCTTCCGCTTCCT
CGCTCACTGACTCGCTGCGCTCGGTCGTTCGGCTGCGGCGAGCGGTATCAGCTCACTCAAAGGCGGTAAT
ACGGTTATCCACAGAATCAGGGGATAACGCAGGAAAGAACATGTGAGCAAAAGGCCAGCAAAAGGCCAGG
AACCGTAAAAAGGCCGCGTTGCTGGCGTTTTTCCATAGGCTCCGCCCCCCTGACGAGCATCACAAAAATC
GACGCTCAAGTCAGAGGTGGCGAAACCCGACAGGACTATAAAGATACCAGGCGTTTCCCCCTGGAAGCTC
CCTCGTGCGCTCTCCTGTTCCGACCCTGCCGCTTACCGGATACCTGTCCGCCTTTCTCCCTTCGGGAAGC
GTGGCGCTTTCTCATAGCTCACGCTGTAGGTATCTCAGTTCGGTGTAGGTCGTTCGCTCCAAGCTGGGCT
GTGTGCACGAACCCCCCGTTCAGCCCGACCGCTGCGCCTTATCCGGTAACTATCGTCTTGAGTCCAACCC
GGTAAGACACGACTTATCGCCACTGGCAGCAGCCACTGGTAACAGGATTAGCAGAGCGAGGTATGTAGGC
GGTGCTACAGAGTTCTTGAAGTGGTGGCCTAACTACGGCTACACTAGAAGAACAGTATTTGGTATCTGCG
CTCTGCTGAAGCCAGTTACCTTCGGAAAAAGAGTTGGTAGCTCTTGATCCGGCAAACAAACCACCGCTGG
TAGCGGTGGTTTTTTTGTTTGCAAGCAGCAGATTACGCGCAGAAAAAAAGGATCTCAAGAAGATCCTTTG
ATCTTTTCTACGGGGTCTGACGCTCAGTGGAACGAAAACTCACGTTAAGGGATTTTGGTCATGAGATTAT
CAAAAAGGATCTTCACCTAGATCCTTTTAAATTAAAAATGAAGTTTTAAATCAATCTAAAGTATATATGA
GTAAACTTGGTCTGACAGTTACCAATGCTTAATCAGTGAGGCACCTATCTCAGCGATCTGTCTATTTCGT
TCATCCATAGTTGCCTGACTCCCCGTCGTGTAGATAACTACGATACGGGAGGGCTTACCATCTGGCCCCA
GTGCTGCAATGATACCGCGAGACCCACGCTCACCGGCTCCAGATTTATCAGCAATAAACCAGCCAGCCGG
AAGGGCCGAGCGCAGAAGTGGTCCTGCAACTTTATCCGCCTCCATCCAGTCTATTAATTGTTGCCGGGAA
GCTAGAGTAAGTAGTTCGCCAGTTAATAGTTTGCGCAACGTTGTTGCCATTGCTACAGGCATCGTGGTGT
CACGCTCGTCGTTTGGTATGGCTTCATTCAGCTCCGGTTCCCAACGATCAAGGCGAGTTACATGATCCCC
CATGTTGTGCAAAAAAGCGGTTAGCTCCTTCGGTCCTCCGATCGTTGTCAGAAGTAAGTTGGCCGCAGTG
TTATCACTCATGGTTATGGCAGCACTGCATAATTCTCTTACTGTCATGCCATCCGTAAGATGCTTTTCTG
TGACTGGTGAGTACTCAACCAAGTCATTCTGAGAATAGTGTATGCGGCGACCGAGTTGCTCTTGCCCGGC
GTCAATACGGGATAATACCGCGCCACATAGCAGAACTTTAAAAGTGCTCATCATTGGAAAACGTTCTTCG
GGGCGAAAACTCTCAAGGATCTTACCGCTGTTGAGATCCAGTTCGATGTAACCCACTCGTGCACCCAACT
GATCTTCAGCATCTTTTACTTTCACCAGCGTTTCTGGGTGAGCAAAAACAGGAAGGCAAAATGCCGCAAA
AAAGGGAATAAGGGCGACACGGAAATGTTGAATACTCATACTCTTCCTTTTTCAATATTATTGAAGCATT
TATCAGGGTTATTGTCTCATGAGCGGATACATATTTGAATGTATTTAGAAAAATAAACAAATAGGGGTTC
CGCGCACATTTCCCCGAAAAGTGCCACCTG
Features (pLannotate 1.2.2; 20 found; start..end, strand, type, name):
      5..23      +  enhancer       CMV enhancer (fragment): human cytomegalovirus immediate early enhancer
     37..1218    +  promoter       EF-1α promoter: strong constitutive promoter for human elongation factor EF-1α
   1262..1978    +  CDS            mClover3: mClover3 is a basic (constitutively fluorescent) green/yellow fluorescent protein published in 2016, derived from Aequorea victoria. It is reported to be a rapidly-maturing monomer with high acid sensitivity.
   2123..2585    +  misc_feature   IRES: internal ribosome entry site (IRES) of the encephalomyocarditis virus (EMCV)
   2665..3357    +  CDS            mScarlet-I: mScarlet-I is a basic (constitutively fluorescent) red fluorescent protein published in 2016, derived from synthetic construct. It is reported to be a rapidly-maturing monomer with moderate acid sensitivity.
   3564..3690    +  ncRNA          3' miR-30a: sequence downstream of the 71-nt precursor of the human miR-30a microRNA (Zeng et al., 2002) miRNA
   3720..3759    +  promoter       PGK promoter (fragment): mouse phosphoglycerate kinase 1 promoter
   3765..3836    +  CDS            HBB (fragment): HBB_PONPY - Experimental evidence at transcript level: Swiss-Prot protein existence level 2. Involved in oxygen transport from the lung to the various peripheral tissues. From Pongo pygmaeus (Bornean orangutan).
   3907..3962    +  polyA_signal   β-globin poly(A) signal: rabbit β-globin polyadenylation signal (Gil and Proudfoot, 1987)
   4347..4363    -  protein_bind   lac operator: The lac repressor binds to the lac operator to inhibit transcription in E. coli. This inhibition can be relieved by adding lactose or isopropyl-β-D-thiogalactopyranoside (IPTG). lac repressor encoded by lacI
   4371..4401    -  promoter       lac promoter: promoter for the E. coli lac operon
   4416..4437    -  protein_bind   CAP binding site: CAP binding activates transcription in the presence of cAMP. E. coli catabolite activator protein
   4450..4489    -  CDS            lacI (fragment): lac repressor; lacI; The lac repressor binds to the lac operator to inhibit transcription in E. coli. This inhibition can be relieved by adding lactose or isopropyl-β-D-thiogalactopyranoside (IPTG).
   4496..4518    +  promoter       SV40 promoter (fragment): SV40 enhancer and early promoter
   4542..4677    +  rep_origin     SV40 ori: SV40 origin of replication
   4697..4831    +  polyA_signal   SV40 poly(A) signal: SV40 polyadenylation signal
   4833..4887    -  CDS            lacI (fragment): lac repressor; lacI; The lac repressor binds to the lac operator to inhibit transcription in E. coli. This inhibition can be relieved by adding lactose or isopropyl-β-D-thiogalactopyranoside (IPTG).
   5070..5658    -  rep_origin     ori: high-copy-number ColE1/pMB1/pBR322/pUC origin of replication
   5829..6689    -  CDS            AmpR: β-lactamase; bla; confers resistance to ampicillin, carbenicillin, and related antibiotics
   6690..6794    -  promoter       AmpR promoter: bla
