[The description below was written by a language model from this plasmid's Addgene catalogue record and pLannotate feature annotations shown in this document.]
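Description:
pKDR-EF1a.4 is a 6.8 kb mammalian expression plasmid built on the pKDR (knockdown-replacement) backbone and belongs to a series designed to titrate the amount of an exogenously expressed protein down to endogenous levels. It is maintained in E. coli through a high-copy ColE1/pUC-type origin and selected with ampicillin via the AmpR β-lactamase cassette. An SV40 origin is also annotated, which would permit episomal replication in mammalian cells expressing large T antigen. Short remnants of lac regulatory elements, lacI, and CMV, PGK and SV40 promoter sequences appear to be backbone vestiges rather than functional parts.

The payload is a single transcription unit driven by the human EF-1α promoter. The catalogued insert, Attenuator Sequence 4, is not annotated in the feature table. The associated publication describes 5' UTR secondary structures used to reduce translation, so the attenuator probably lies in the short unannotated gap between the promoter and the first open reading frame, although the record does not give its position. Downstream come mClover3 (green/yellow), an EMCV IRES, and mScarlet-I (red), followed by miR-30a 3' flanking sequence and a rabbit β-globin polyadenylation signal. In this arrangement, cap-dependent translation of mClover3 would be sensitive to the 5' UTR attenuator. IRES-driven mScarlet-I from the same mRNA can then serve as an internal reference, so the green-to-red ratio reports the degree of attenuation. The miR-30a flank is consistent with a miRNA-based shRNA scaffold for the knockdown arm of the single-transcript strategy, but only the 3' portion is annotated, and no hairpin or target is recorded. The plasmid is one calibrated step in the EF1a attenuation series.
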