Addgene plasmid #183571: pKDR-EF1a.4
Purpose: One in a series of plasmids to titrate levels of expressed protein to levels of endogenous protein (attenuated EF1a promoter, Fig 3)
Depositing lab: Erik Dent. Depositing organization: University of Wisconsin, Madison. Publication: A Single Transcript Knockdown-Replacement Strategy Employing 5' UTR Secondary Structures to Precisely Titrate Rescue Protein Translation. Millette MM, Holland ED, Tenpas TJ, Dent EW. Front Genome Ed. 2022 Mar 28;4:803375. doi: 10.3389/fgeed.2022.803375. eCollection 2022. PubMed 35419562.
Backbone
  Vector backbone: pKDR
  Vector type: Mammalian Expression
Growth in bacteria
  Bacterial resistance: Ampicillin, 100 μg/mL
  Growth temperature: 37°C
  Growth strain: DH5alpha
  Copy number: High Copy
Gene/Insert
  Gene/Insert name: Attenuator Sequence 4
  Species: Other
  Promoter: EF1a
  Cloning method: Gibson Cloning
Terms and licenses: Academic/Nonprofit Terms; Industry Terms: Not Available to Industry
How to cite: pKDR-EF1a.4 was a gift from Erik Dent (Addgene plasmid # 183571 ; http://n2t.net/addgene:183571 ; RRID:Addgene_183571)
